Addgene plasmid #115364: pCIneo-RL-5BoxB
Purpose: Expression vector to produce humanized Renilla luciferase with 5BoxB sequences in the 3'UTR
Depositing lab: Witold Filipowicz & Ramesh Pillai. Depositing organization: Friedrich Miescher Institute for Biomedical Research. Publication: Tethering of human Ago proteins to mRNA mimics the miRNA-mediated repression of protein synthesis. Pillai RS, Artus CG, Filipowicz W. RNA. 2004 Oct . 10(10):1518-25. 10.1261/rna.7131604 PubMed 15337849.
Backbone
  Vector backbone: pCIneo
  Backbone manufacturer: Promega
  Backbone size w/o insert (bp): 5472
  Vector type: Mammalian Expression, Luciferase
  Selectable markers: Neomycin (select with G418)
Growth in bacteria
  Bacterial resistance: Ampicillin, 100 μg/mL
  Growth temperature: 37°C
  Growth strain: DH5alpha
  Copy number: High Copy
Gene/Insert
  Gene/Insert name: Renilla Luciferase (alt name: 5BoxB)
  Promoter: CMV
  Cloning method: Restriction Enzyme; 5′ cloning site Nhe1 (not destroyed); 3′ cloning site Not1 (not destroyed)
  Sequencing primers: 5′ T3; 3′ T7
Terms and licenses: Academic/Nonprofit Terms; Industry Terms: Not Available to Industry
Depositor comments: clone number 144. BoxB repeat sequence: gggccctgaagaagggccc
How to cite: pCIneo-RL-5BoxB was a gift from Witold Filipowicz & Ramesh Pillai (Addgene plasmid # 115364 ; http://n2t.net/addgene:115364 ; RRID:Addgene_115364)
