[The description below was written by a language model from this plasmid's Addgene catalogue record and pLannotate feature annotations shown in this document.]
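Description:
pCIneo-RL-5BoxB is a mammalian expression and luciferase reporter plasmid built on the Promega pCIneo backbone, with a sequenced length of about 6.6 kb. It is propagated in E. coli through a high-copy ColE1/pUC-type origin and selected with ampicillin via the β-lactamase gene. An f1 origin is also present, which allows single-stranded DNA production. For mammalian cells, a separate cassette consisting of the SV40 enhancer/early promoter, the neo gene and a synthetic polyadenylation signal permits G418 selection of stable transfectants.

The payload is a human codon-optimized Renilla luciferase (hRluc) coding sequence cloned between NheI and NotI sites. It is transcribed from the CMV immediate early enhancer/promoter, followed by the chimeric β-globin/immunoglobulin intron typical of pCI vectors, which generally improves expression. A T7 promoter lies just upstream of the coding sequence and a T3 promoter fragment lies downstream; these serve as the sequencing primer sites. Immediately after the luciferase stop, the 3′UTR carries five copies of the boxB RNA hairpin from bacteriophage λ, the binding site for the λ N peptide. The short "β-globin poly(A)" fragments annotated between the hairpins are only about 23 nt each and probably reflect spacer sequence in the repeat array rather than functional signals. An SV40 poly(A) signal is annotated downstream of the array.

The construct serves as the reporter in tethering assays. A protein of interest fused to the λ N peptide is recruited to the boxB sites on the luciferase mRNA, and changes in Renilla activity show its effect on translation or mRNA stability. The associated publication used this approach to show that tethering human Argonaute proteins mimics miRNA-mediated repression of protein synthesis.
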