Features (pLannotate 1.2.2; 27 found; start..end, strand, type, name):
      1..589     +  rep_origin     ori: high-copy-number ColE1/pMB1/pBR322/pUC origin of replication
    802..1179    +  enhancer       CMV enhancer: human cytomegalovirus immediate early enhancer
   1180..1391    +  promoter       CMV promoter: human cytomegalovirus (CMV) immediate early promoter
   1552..1684    +  intron         chimeric intron: chimera between introns from human β-globin and immunoglobulin heavy chain genes
   1729..1747    +  promoter       T7 promoter: promoter for bacteriophage T7 RNA polymerase
   1757..2692    +  CDS            hRluc: Renilla luciferase human codon-optimized
   2700..2722    +  polyA_signal   β-globin poly(A) (fragment): human β-globin polyadenylation signal
   2729..2747    +  protein_bind   boxB: λ N peptide binding site consisting of an RNA hairpin within the N-utliization (nut) site of the λ bacteriophage transcript (Tan and Frankel, 1995) λN peptide
   2753..2775    +  polyA_signal   β-globin poly(A) (fragment): human β-globin polyadenylation signal
   2773..2791    +  protein_bind   boxB: λ N peptide binding site consisting of an RNA hairpin within the N-utliization (nut) site of the λ bacteriophage transcript (Tan and Frankel, 1995) λN peptide
   2797..2815    +  protein_bind   boxB: λ N peptide binding site consisting of an RNA hairpin within the N-utliization (nut) site of the λ bacteriophage transcript (Tan and Frankel, 1995) λN peptide
   2836..2858    +  polyA_signal   β-globin poly(A) (fragment): human β-globin polyadenylation signal
   2856..2874    +  protein_bind   boxB: λ N peptide binding site consisting of an RNA hairpin within the N-utliization (nut) site of the λ bacteriophage transcript (Tan and Frankel, 1995) λN peptide
   2880..2898    +  protein_bind   boxB: λ N peptide binding site consisting of an RNA hairpin within the N-utliization (nut) site of the λ bacteriophage transcript (Tan and Frankel, 1995) λN peptide
   2931..2948    -  promoter       T3 promoter (fragment): promoter for bacteriophage T3 RNA polymerase
   2966..3087    -  polyA_signal   SV40 poly(A) signal: SV40 polyadenylation signal
   3110..3178    -  CDS            large T antigen (fragment): large T antigen from SV40 (simian virus 40)
   3202..3269    +  CDS            lacZα (fragment): LacZα fragment of β-galactosidase; lacZ fragment
   3273..3701    +  rep_origin     f1 ori (sequence partly withheld): f1 bacteriophage origin of replication; arrow indicates direction of (+) strand synthesis
   3729..3780    -  misc_feature   bom (fragment): basis of mobility region from pBR322
   3845..4202    +  promoter       SV40 promoter: SV40 enhancer and early promoter
   4253..5044    +  CDS            neo: KKA2_KLEPN - Also known as kan, nptII. Experimental evidence at protein level: Swiss-Prot protein existence level 1. Resistance to kanamycin, neomycin, paromomycin, ribostamycin, butirosin and gentamicin B. From Klebsiella pneumoniae.
   5111..5159    +  polyA_signal   poly(A) signal: synthetic polyadenylation signal
   5179..5233    -  misc_feature   bom (fragment): basis of mobility region from pBR322
   5335..5370    -  CDS            rop (fragment): Rop protein, which maintains plasmids at low copy number; rop
   5465..5569    +  promoter       AmpR promoter: bla
   5570..6430    +  CDS            AmpR: β-lactamase; bla; confers resistance to ampicillin, carbenicillin, and related antibiotics
>Addgene plasmid #115364 | pCIneo-RL-5BoxB | addgene full sequence | sequence record 223057 | Addgene NGS Result
TTGAGATCCTTTTTTTCTGCGCGTAATCTGCTGCTTGCAAACAAAAAAACCACCGCTACCAGCGGTGGTT
TGTTTGCCGGATCAAGAGCTACCAACTCTTTTTCCGAAGGTAACTGGCTTCAGCAGAGCGCAGATACCAA
ATACTGTTCTTCTAGTGTAGCCGTAGTTAGGCCACCACTTCAAGAACTCTGTAGCACCGCCTACATACCT
CGCTCTGCTAATCCTGTTACCAGTGGCTGCTGCCAGTGGCGATAAGTCGTGTCTTACCGGGTTGGACTCA
AGACGATAGTTACCGGATAAGGCGCAGCGGTCGGGCTGAACGGGGGGTTCGTGCACACAGCCCAGCTTGG
AGCGAACGACCTACACCGAACTGAGATACCTACAGCGTGAGCTATGAGAAAGCGCCACGCTTCCCGAAGG
GAGAAAGGCGGACAGGTATCCGGTAAGCGGCAGGGTCGGAACAGGAGAGCGCACGAGGGAGCTTCCAGGG
GGAAACGCCTGGTATCTTTATAGTCCTGTCGGGTTTCGCCACCTCTGACTTGAGCGTCGATTTTTGTGAT
GCTCGTCAGGGGGGCGGAGCCTATGGAAAAACGCCAGCAACGCGGCCTTTTTACGGTTCCTGGCCTTTTG
CTGGCCTTTTGCTCACATGGCTCGACAGATCTTCAATATTGGCCATTAGCCATATTATTCATTGGTTATA
TAGCATAAATCAATATTGGCTATTGGCCATTGCATACGTTGTATCTATATCATAATATGTACATTTATAT
TGGCTCATGTCCAATATGACCGCCATGTTGGCATTGATTATTGACTAGTTATTAATAGTAATCAATTACG
GGGTCATTAGTTCATAGCCCATATATGGAGTTCCGCGTTACATAACTTACGGTAAATGGCCCGCCTGGCT
GACCGCCCAACGACCCCCGCCCATTGACGTCAATAATGACGTATGTTCCCATAGTAACGCCAATAGGGAC
TTTCCATTGACGTCAATGGGTGGAGTATTTACGGTAAACTGCCCACTTGGCAGTACATCAAGTGTATCAT
ATGCCAAGTCCGCCCCCTATTGACGTCAATGACGGTAAATGGCCCGCCTGGCATTATGCCCAGTACATGA
CCTTACGGGACTTTCCTACTTGGCAGTACATCTACGTATTAGTCATCGCTATTACCATGGTGATGCGGTT
TTGGCAGTACACCAATGGGCGTGGATAGCGGTTTGACTCACGGGGATTTCCAAGTCTCCACCCCATTGAC
GTCAATGGGAGTTTGTTTTGGCACCAAAATCAACGGGACTTTCCAAAATGTCGTAACAACTGCGATCGCC
CGCCCCGTTGACGCAAATGGGCGGTAGGCGTGTACGGTGGGAGGTCTATATAAGCAGAGCTCGTTTAGTG
AACCGTCAGATCACTAGAAGCTTTATTGCGGTAGTTTATCACAGTTAAATTGCTAACGCAGTCAGTGCTT
CTGACACAACAGTCTCGAACTTAAGCTGCAGTGACTCTCTTAAGGTAGCCTTGCAGAAGTTGGTCGTGAG
GCACTGGGCAGGTAAGTATCAAGGTTACAAGACAGGTTTAAGGAGACCAATAGAAACTGGGCTTGTCGAG
ACAGAGAAGACTCTTGCGTTTCTGATAGGCACCTATTGGTCTTACTGACATCCACTTTGCCTTTCTCTCC
ACAGGTGTCCACTCCCAGTTCAATTACAGCTCTTAAGGCTAGAGTACTTAATACGACTCACTATAGGCTA
GCCACCATGGCTTCCAAGGTGTACGACCCCGAGCAACGCAAACGCATGATCACTGGGCCTCAGTGGTGGG
CTCGCTGCAAGCAAATGAACGTGCTGGACTCCTTCATCAACTACTATGATTCCGAGAAGCACGCCGAGAA
CGCCGTGATTTTTCTGCATGGTAACGCTGCCTCCAGCTACCTGTGGAGGCACGTCGTGCCTCACATCGAG
CCCGTGGCTAGATGCATCATCCCTGATCTGATCGGAATGGGTAAGTCCGGCAAGAGCGGGAATGGCTCAT
ATCGCCTCCTGGATCACTACAAGTACCTCACCGCTTGGTTCGAGCTGCTGAACCTTCCAAAGAAAATCAT
CTTTGTGGGCCACGACTGGGGGGCTTGTCTGGCCTTTCACTACTCCTACGAGCACCAAGACAAGATCAAG
GCCATCGTCCATGCTGAGAGTGTCGTGGACGTGATCGAGTCCTGGGACGAGTGGCCTGACATCGAGGAGG
ATATCGCCCTGATCAAGAGCGAAGAGGGCGAGAAAATGGTGCTTGAGAATAACTTCTTCGTCGAGACCAT
GCTCCCAAGCAAGATCATGCGGAAACTGGAGCCTGAGGAGTTCGCTGCCTACCTGGAGCCATTCAAGGAG
AAGGGCGAGGTTAGACGGCCTACCCTCTCCTGGCCTCGCGAGATCCCTCTCGTTAAGGGAGGCAAGCCCG
ACGTCGTCCAGATTGTCCGCAACTACAACGCCTACCTTCGGGCCAGCGACGATCTGCCTAAGATGTTCAT
CGAGTCCGACCCTGGGTTCTTTTCCAACGCTATTGTCGAGGGAGCTAAGAAGTTCCCTAACACCGAGTTC
GTGAAGGTGAAGGGCCTCCACTTCAGCCAGGAGGACGCTCCAGATGAAATGGGTAAGTACATCAAGAGCT
TCGTGGAGCGCGTGCTGAAGAACGAGCAGTAATTCTAGATAAGTCCAACTACTAAACTGGGGATTCCTGG
GCCCTGAAGAAGGGCCCCTCGACTAAGTCCAACTACTAAACTGGGCCCTGAAGAAGGGCCCATATAGGGC
CCTGAAGAAGGGCCCTATCGAGGATATTATCTCGACTAAGTCCAACTACTAAACTGGGCCCTGAAGAAGG
GCCCATATAGGGCCCTGAAGAAGGGCCCTATCGAGGATATTATCTCGAGGCGGCCGCTTCCCTTTAGTGA
GGGTTAATGCTTCGAGCAGACATGATAAGATACATTGATGAGTTTGGACAAACCACAACTAGAATGCAGT
GAAAAAAATGCTTTATTTGTGAAATTTGTGATGCTATTGCTTTATTTGTAACCATTATAAGCTGCAATAA
ACAAGTTAACAACAACAATTGCATTCATTTTATGTTTCAGGTTCAGGGGGAGATGTGGGAGGTTTTTTAA
AGCAAGTAAAACCTCTACAAATGTGGTAAAATCCGATAAGGATCGATCCGGGCTGGCGTAATAGCGAAGA
GGCCCGCACCGATCGCCCTTCCCAACAGTTGCGCAGCCTGAATGGCGAATGG
[124 nt withheld, positions 3273-3396]
C
[91 nt withheld, positions 3398-3488]
A
[49 nt withheld, positions 3490-3538]
CCTTTGACGTTGGAGTCCACGTTCTTT
[37 nt withheld, positions 3566-3602]
ACCCTATCTCGGTCTATTCTTTTGATTTATAAGGGATTTTGCCGATTTCGGCCTATTGGTTAAAAAATGA
GCTGATTTAACAAAAATTTAACGCGAATTTTAACAAAATATTAACGCTTACAATTTCCTGATGCGGTATT
TTCTCCTTACGCATCTGTGCGGTATTTCACACCGCATACGCGGATCTGCGCAGCACCATGGCCTGAAATA
ACCTCTGAAAGAGGAACTTGGTTAGGTACCTTCTGAGGCGGAAAGAACCAGCTGTGGAATGTGTGTCAGT
TAGGGTGTGGAAAGTCCCCAGGCTCCCCAGCAGGCAGAAGTATGCAAAGCATGCATCTCAATTAGTCAGC
AACCAGGTGTGGAAAGTCCCCAGGCTCCCCAGCAGGCAGAAGTATGCAAAGCATGCATCTCAATTAGTCA
GCAACCATAGTCCCGCCCCTAACTCCGCCCATCCCGCCCCTAACTCCGCCCAGTTCCGCCCATTCTCCGC
CCCATGGCTGACTAATTTTTTTTATTTATGCAGAGGCCGAGGCCGCCTCGGCCTCTGAGCTATTCCAGAA
GTAGTGAGGAGGCTTTTTTGGAGGCCTAGGCTTTTGCAAAAAGCTTGATTCTTCTGACACAACAGTCTCG
AACTTAAGGCTAGAGCCACCATGATTGAACAAGATGGATTGCACGCAGGTTCTCCGGCCGCTTGGGTGGA
GAGGCTATTCGGCTATGACTGGGCACAACAGACAATCGGCTGCTCTGATGCCGCCGTGTTCCGGCTGTCA
GCGCAGGGGCGCCCGGTTCTTTTTGTCAAGACCGACCTGTCCGGTGCCCTGAATGAACTGCAGGACGAGG
CAGCGCGGCTATCGTGGCTGGCCACGACGGGCGTTCCTTGCGCAGCTGTGCTCGACGTTGTCACTGAAGC
GGGAAGGGACTGGCTGCTATTGGGCGAAGTGCCGGGGCAGGATCTCCTGTCATCTCACCTTGCTCCTGCC
GAGAAAGTATCCATCATGGCTGATGCAATGCGGCGGCTGCATACGCTTGATCCGGCTACCTGCCCATTCG
ACCACCAAGCGAAACATCGCATCGAGCGAGCACGTACTCGGATGGAAGCCGGTCTTGTCGATCAGGATGA
TCTGGACGAAGAGCATCAGGGGCTCGCGCCAGCCGAACTGTTCGCCAGGCTCAAGGCGCGCATGCCCGAC
GGCGAGGATCTCGTCGTGACCCATGGCGATGCCTGCTTGCCGAATATCATGGTGGAAAATGGCCGCTTTT
CTGGATTCATCGACTGTGGCCGGCTGGGTGTGGCGGACCGCTATCAGGACATAGCGTTGGCTACCCGTGA
TATTGCTGAAGAGCTTGGCGGCGAATGGGCTGACCGCTTCCTCGTGCTTTACGGTATCGCCGCTCCCGAT
TCGCAGCGCATCGCCTTCTATCGCCTTCTTGACGAGTTCTTCTGAGCGGGACTCTGGGGTTCGAAATGAC
CGACCAAGCGACGCCCAACCTGCCATCACGATGGCCGCAATAAAATATCTTTATTTTCATTACATCTGTG
TGTTGGTTTTTTGTGTGAATCGATAGCGATAAGGATCCGCGTATGGTGCACTCTCAGTACAATCTGCTCT
GATGCCGCATAGTTAAGCCAGCCCCGACACCCGCCAACACCCGCTGACGCGCCCTGACGGGCTTGTCTGC
TCCCGGCATCCGCTTACAGACAAGCTGTGACCGTCTCCGGGAGCTGCATGTGTCAGAGGTTTTCACCGTC
ATCACCGAAACGCGCGAGACGAAAGGGCCTCGTGATACGCCTATTTTTATAGGTTAATGTCATGATAATA
ATGGTTTCTTAGACGTCAGGTGGCACTTTTCGGGGAAATGTGCGCGGAACCCCTATTTGTTTATTTTTCT
AAATACATTCAAATATGTATCCGCTCATGAGACAATAACCCTGATAAATGCTTCAATAATATTGAAAAAG
GAAGAGTATGAGTATTCAACATTTCCGTGTCGCCCTTATTCCCTTTTTTGCGGCATTTTGCCTTCCTGTT
TTTGCTCACCCAGAAACGCTGGTGAAAGTAAAAGATGCTGAAGATCAGTTGGGTGCACGAGTGGGTTACA
TCGAACTGGATCTCAACAGCGGTAAGATCCTTGAGAGTTTTCGCCCCGAAGAACGTTTTCCAATGATGAG
CACTTTTAAAGTTCTGCTATGTGGCGCGGTATTATCCCGTATTGACGCCGGGCAAGAGCAACTCGGTCGC
CGCATACACTATTCTCAGAATGACTTGGTTGAGTACTCACCAGTCACAGAAAAGCATCTTACGGATGGCA
TGACAGTAAGAGAATTATGCAGTGCTGCCATAACCATGAGTGATAACACTGCGGCCAACTTACTTCTGAC
AACGATCGGAGGACCGAAGGAGCTAACCGCTTTTTTGCACAACATGGGGGATCATGTAACTCGCCTTGAT
CGTTGGGAACCGGAGCTGAATGAAGCCATACCAAACGACGAGCGTGACACCACGATGCCTGTAGCAATGG
CAACAACGTTGCGCAAACTATTAACTGGCGAACTACTTACTCTAGCTTCCCGGCAACAATTAATAGACTG
GATGGAGGCGGATAAAGTTGCAGGACCACTTCTGCGCTCGGCCCTTCCGGCTGGCTGGTTTATTGCTGAT
AAATCTGGAGCCGGTGAGCGTGGGTCTCGCGGTATCATTGCAGCACTGGGGCCAGATGGTAAGCCCTCCC
GTATCGTAGTTATCTACACGACGGGGAGTCAGGCAACTATGGATGAACGAAATAGACAGATCGCTGAGAT
AGGTGCCTCACTGATTAAGCATTGGTAACTGTCAGACCAAGTTTACTCATATATACTTTAGATTGATTTA
AAACTTCATTTTTAATTTAAAAGGATCTAGGTGAAGATCCTTTTTGATAATCTCATGACCAAAATCCCTT
AACGTGAGTTTTCGTTCCACTGAGCGTCAGACCCCGTAGAAAAGATCAAAGGATCTTC
